Addgene plasmid #213538: plx208-CMV-Signal seuqence-enkephalin-CapC-FLAG-μOR-NNES-SmBit
Purpose: Expresses the CapC-caged opioid peptide in mammalian cells
Depositing lab: Wenjing Wang. Depositing organization: University of Michigan. Publication: A general method for chemogenetic control of peptide function. Shen J, Geng L, Li X, Emery C, Kroning K, Shingles G, Lee K, Heyden M, Li P, Wang W. Nat Methods. 2023 Jan;20(1):112-122. doi: 10.1038/s41592-022-01697-8. Epub 2022 Dec 8. PubMed 36481965.
Backbone
  Vector backbone: pLX208
  Backbone size w/o insert (bp): 6772
  Modifications to backbone: no Hygromycin
  Vector type: Mammalian Expression, Lentiviral
Growth in bacteria
  Bacterial resistance: Ampicillin, 100 μg/mL
  Growth temperature: 37°C
  Growth strain: NEB Stable
  Copy number: Unknown
Gene/Insert
  Gene/Insert name: Signal seuqence-enkephalin-CapC-FLAG-μOR-NNES-SmBit
  Species: H. sapiens (human)
  Insert size (bp): 1821
  Promoter: CMV
  Cloning method: Restriction Enzyme; 5′ cloning site BamHI (not destroyed); 3′ cloning site MluI (not destroyed)
  Sequencing primers: 5′ CGCAAATGGGCGGTAGGCGTG; 3′ cacatagcgtaaaaggagcaacatag
Terms and licenses: Academic/Nonprofit Terms; Industry Terms: Not Available to Industry
How to cite: plx208-CMV-Signal seuqence-enkephalin-CapC-FLAG-μOR-NNES-SmBit was a gift from Wenjing Wang (Addgene plasmid # 213538 ; http://n2t.net/addgene:213538 ; RRID:Addgene_213538)
