[The description below was written by a language model from this plasmid's Addgene catalogue record and pLannotate feature annotations shown in this document.]
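Description:
plx208-CMV-Signal seuqence-enkephalin-CapC-FLAG-μOR-NNES-SmBit is a third-generation-style, self-inactivating HIV-1 lentiviral transfer plasmid built on pLX208, usable either for direct transfection or for packaging into lentivirus to deliver its cargo to mammalian cells. The viral framework consists of an RSV promoter driving a truncated 5' LTR, the Ψ packaging signal with a gag fragment, the RRE for Rev-dependent export of genomic RNA, a cPPT/CTS, a WPRE downstream of the insert to boost transcript expression, and a ΔU3 3' LTR followed by an SV40 poly(A) signal. The backbone's hygromycin cassette has been removed, leaving only a short hph remnant, so no mammalian selection marker is annotated. In bacteria the plasmid is maintained through a high-copy ColE1/pUC-type origin with ampicillin resistance. An f1 ori, an SV40 ori and lac/T7/T3 remnants are also carried over from the backbone.

The payload is a single fusion open reading frame, cloned between BamHI and MluI, under the CMV enhancer/promoter. According to its name, it starts with a signal sequence followed by the opioid peptide enkephalin. Next comes the CapC caging domain, which the annotation software identifies as an FKBP12 F36V (DmrB)-type domain. A FLAG epitope and the human μ-opioid receptor (OPRM1) follow, then an element labelled NNES and a SmBiT tag; neither of these last two is annotated in the feature table. SmBiT is the small fragment of split NanoLuc luciferase, which points to a complementation readout of receptor activation, although the record does not give the partner construct. The stated purpose is expression of a CapC-caged opioid peptide in mammalian cells, as part of a method for chemogenetic control of peptide function. The design tethers the caged agonist to its own receptor.
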