Features (pLannotate 1.2.2; 28 found; start..end, strand, type, name):
      5..231     +  promoter       RSV promoter: Rous sarcoma virus enhancer/promoter
    232..412     +  LTR            5' LTR (truncated): truncated 5' long terminal repeat (LTR) from HIV-1
    459..584     +  misc_feature   HIV-1 Ψ: packaging signal of human immunodeficiency virus type 1
    568..931     +  CDS            HIV-1 gag (fragment): gag protein from human immunodeficiency virus 1; gag
   1077..1310    +  misc_feature   RRE: The Rev response element (RRE) of HIV-1 allows for Rev-dependent mRNA export from the nucleus to the cytoplasm.
   1707..1793    +  CDS            hph (fragment): KHYB_ECOLX - Experimental evidence at protein level: Swiss-Prot protein existence level 1. The aminoglycoside phosphotransferases achieve inactivation of their antibiotic substrates by phosphorylation. Only phosphorylates hygromycin and closely related compounds such as demethyl analogs and destomycin. From Escherichia coli.
   1847..1964    +  misc_feature   cPPT/CTS: central polypurine tract and central termination sequence of HIV-1
   2081..2384    +  enhancer       CMV enhancer: human cytomegalovirus immediate early enhancer
   2385..2588    +  promoter       CMV promoter: human cytomegalovirus (CMV) immediate early promoter
   2737..3057    +  CDS            DmrB: F36V mutant of FK506-binding protein FKBP12 binds synthetic ligands that do not bind wild-type FKBP
   3106..3132    +  CDS            3xFLAG (fragment): three tandem FLAG® epitope tags
   3139..4338    +  CDS            OPRM1 (sequence partly withheld): OPRM_HUMAN - Also known as MOR1. Experimental evidence at protein level: Swiss-Prot protein existence level 1. Receptor for endogenous opioids such as beta-endorphin and endomorphin. Receptor for natural and synthetic opioids including morphine, heroin, DAMGO, fentanyl, etorphine, buprenorphin and methadone (PubMed:7905839, PubMed:7957926, PubMed:7891175, PubMed:12589820, PubMed:9689128). Agonist binding to the receptor induces coupling to an inactive GDP-bound heterotrimeric G-protein complex and subsequent exchange of GDP for GTP in the G-protein alpha subunit leading to dissociation of the
   4450..5038    +  misc_feature   WPRE: woodchuck hepatitis virus posttranscriptional regulatory element
   5089..5108    +  misc_feature   cPPT/CTS (fragment): central polypurine tract and central termination sequence of HIV-1
   5110..5343    +  LTR            3' LTR (ΔU3): self-inactivating 3' long terminal repeat (LTR) from HIV-1
   5421..5542    +  polyA_signal   SV40 poly(A) signal: SV40 polyadenylation signal
   5582..5717    +  rep_origin     SV40 ori: SV40 origin of replication
   5738..5756    -  promoter       T7 promoter: promoter for bacteriophage T7 RNA polymerase
   5764..5919    +  CDS            lacZα (fragment): LacZα fragment of β-galactosidase; lacZ fragment
   5924..6352    +  rep_origin     f1 ori (sequence partly withheld): f1 bacteriophage origin of replication; arrow indicates direction of (+) strand synthesis
   6405..6509    +  promoter       AmpR promoter: bla
   6510..7370    +  CDS            AmpR: β-lactamase; bla; confers resistance to ampicillin, carbenicillin, and related antibiotics
   7541..8129    +  rep_origin     ori: high-copy-number ColE1/pMB1/pBR322/pUC origin of replication
   8312..8404    +  CDS            lacI (fragment): lac repressor; lacI; The lac repressor binds to the lac operator to inhibit transcription in E. coli. This inhibition can be relieved by adding lactose or isopropyl-β-D-thiogalactopyranoside (IPTG).
   8417..8438    +  protein_bind   CAP binding site: CAP binding activates transcription in the presence of cAMP. E. coli catabolite activator protein
   8453..8483    +  promoter       lac promoter: promoter for the E. coli lac operon
   8491..8507    +  protein_bind   lac operator: The lac repressor binds to the lac operator to inhibit transcription in E. coli. This inhibition can be relieved by adding lactose or isopropyl-β-D-thiogalactopyranoside (IPTG). lac repressor encoded by lacI
   8552..8570    +  promoter       T3 promoter: promoter for bacteriophage T3 RNA polymerase
>Addgene plasmid #213538 | plx208-CMV-Signal seuqence-enkephalin-CapC-FLAG-μOR-NNES-SmBit | addgene full sequence | sequence record 423195 | Addgene NGS Result
TTAATGTAGTCTTATGCAATACTCTTGTAGTCTTGCAACATGGTAACGATGAGTTAGCAACATGCCTTAC
AAGGAGAGAAAAAGCACCGTGCATGCCGATTGGTGGAAGTAAGGTGGTACGATCGTGCCTTATTAGGAAG
GCAACAGACGGGTCTGACATGGATTGGACGAACCACTGAATTGCCGCATTGCAGAGATATTGTATTTAAG
TGCCTAGCTCGATACATAAACGGGTCTCTCTGGTTAGACCAGATCTGAGCCTGGGAGCTCTCTGGCTAAC
TAGGGAACCCACTGCTTAAGCCTCAATAAAGCTTGCCTTGAGTGCTTCAAGTAGTGTGTGCCCGTCTGTT
GTGTGACTCTGGTAACTAGAGATCCCTCAGACCCTTTTAGTCAGTGTGGAAAATCTCTAGCAGTGGCGCC
CGAACAGGGACTTGAAAGCGAAAGGGAAACCAGAGGAGCTCTCTCGACGCAGGACTCGGCTTGCTGAAGC
GCGCACGGCAAGAGGCGAGGGGCGGCGACTGGTGAGTACGCCAAAAATTTTGACTAGCGGAGGCTAGAAG
GAGAGAGATGGGTGCGAGAGCGTCAGTATTAAGCGGGGGAGAATTAGATCGCGATGGGAAAAAATTCGGT
TAAGGCCAGGGGGAAAGAAAAAATATAAATTAAAACATATAGTATGGGCAAGCAGGGAGCTAGAACGATT
CGCAGTTAATCCTGGCCTGTTAGAAACATCAGAAGGCTGTAGACAAATACTGGGACAGCTACAACCATCC
CTTCAGACAGGATCAGAAGAACTTAGATCATTATATAATACAGTAGCAACCCTCTATTGTGTGCATCAAA
GGATAGAGATAAAAGACACCAAGGAAGCTTTAGACAAGATAGAGGAAGAGCAAAACAAAAGTAAGACCAC
CGCACAGCAAGCGGCCGCTGATCTTCAGACCTGGAGGAGGAGATATGAGGGACAATTGGAGAAGTGAATT
ATATAAATATAAAGTAGTAAAAATTGAACCATTAGGAGTAGCACCCACCAAGGCAAAGAGAAGAGTGGTG
CAGAGAGAAAAAAGAGCAGTGGGAATAGGAGCTTTGTTCCTTGGGTTCTTGGGAGCAGCAGGAAGCACTA
TGGGCGCAGCGTCAATGACGCTGACGGTACAGGCCAGACAATTATTGTCTGGTATAGTGCAGCAGCAGAA
CAATTTGCTGAGGGCTATTGAGGCGCAACAGCATCTGTTGCAACTCACAGTCTGGGGCATCAAGCAGCTC
CAGGCAAGAATCCTGGCTGTGGAAAGATACCTAAAGGATCAACAGCTCCTGGGGATTTGGGGTTGCTCTG
GAAAACTCATTTGCACCACTGCTGTGCCTTGGAATGCTAGTTGGAGTAATAAATCTCTGGAACAGATTTG
GAATCACACGACCTGGATGGAGTGGGACAGAGAAATTAACAATTACACAAGCTTAATACACTCCTTAATT
GAAGAATCGCAAAACCAGCAAGAAAAGAATGAACAAGAATTATTGGAATTAGATAAATGGGCAAGTTTGT
GGAATTGGTTTAACATAACAAATTGGCTGTGGTATATAAAATTATTCATAATGATAGTAGGAGGCTTGGT
AGGTTTAAGAATAGTTTTTGCTGTACTTTCTATAGTGAATAGAGTTAGGCAGGGATATTCACCATTATCG
TTTCAGACCCACCTCCCAACCCCGAGAGCGCTGCCGTCTGGACCGATGGCTGTGTGGAAGTGCTCGCCGA
TAGTGGAAACAGACGCCCCAGCACTCGTCCTAGGGCAAAGGATCTGCAGTAATGAGAATTCTAGATCTTG
AGACAAATGGCAGTATTCATCCACAATTTTAAAAGAAAAGGGGGGATTGGGGGGTACAGTGCAGGGGAAA
GAATAGTAGACATAATAGCAACAGACATACAAACTAAAGAATTACAAAAACAAATTACAAAAATTCAAAA
TTTTCGGGTTTATTACAGGGACAGCAGAGATCCACTTTGGCGCCGGCTCGAGGGGGCCCGGGGTTATTAA
TAGTAATCAATTACGGGGTCATTAGTTCATAGCCCATATATGGAGTTCCGCGTTACATAACTTACGGTAA
ATGGCCCGCCTGGCTGACCGCCCAACGACCCCCGCCCATTGACGTCAATAATGACGTATGTTCCCATAGT
AACGCCAATAGGGACTTTCCATTGACGTCAATGGGTGGAGTATTTACGGTAAACTGCCCACTTGGCAGTA
CATCAAGTGTATCATATGCCAAGTACGCCCCCTATTGACGTCAATGACGGTAAATGGCCCGCCTGGCATT
ATGCCCAGTACATGACCTTATGGGACTTTCCTACTTGGCAGTACATCTACGTATTAGTCATCGCTATTAC
CATGGTGATGCGGTTTTGGCAGTACATCAATGGGCGTGGATAGCGGTTTGACTCACGGGGATTTCCAAGT
CTCCACCCCATTGACGTCAATGGGAGTTTGTTTTGGCACCAAAATCAACGGGACTTTCCAAAATGTCGTA
ACAACTCCGCCCCATTGACGCAAATGGGCGGTAGGCGTGTACGGTGGGAGGTCTATATAAGCAGAGCTCT
CTGGCTAACTGTCGGGATCCACCATGAAGACCATCATCGCCCTGAGCTACATCTTCTGCCTGGTGTTCGC
CTACGGCGGATTTATGCCTAATTTGCGGCCTTTTGGTTCAGGCGGTTCTGGTACTGGATCTGGTTCTGGA
GGTTCTGGAGTGCAGGTGGAAACCATCTCCCCAGGAGACGGGCGCACCTTCCCCAAGCGCGGCCAGACCT
GCGTGGTGCACTACACCGGGATGCTTGAAGATGGAAAGAAAGTTGATTCCTCCCGGGACAGAAACAAGCC
CTTTAAGTTTATGCTAGGCAAGCAGGAGGTGATCCGAGGCTGGGAAGAAGGGGTTGCCCAGATGAGTGTG
GGTCAGAGAGCCAAACTGACTATATCTCCAGATTATGCCTATGGTGCCACTGGGCACCCAGGCATCATCC
CACCACATGCCACTCTCGTCTTCGATGTGGAGCTTCTAAAACTGGAAACCGGTGGTGGAAGTGGATCAGG
CAGCGGTGGATCTGGAGGTAGCGGCGGAGACTACAAGGATGACGACGATAAGGGCGGAATGGACTCTTCC
GCTGCTCCCACCAATGCCTCAAATTGTACAGACGCCTTGGCCTATAGCTCTTGCTCTCCCGCACCATCTC
CGGGAAGCTGGGTTAACCTCAGTCATCTCGACGGGAACCTGTCCGACCCTTGTGGCCCTAATAGGACCGA
CCTCGGTGGTCGAGATAGCCTGTGCCCCCCT
[1017 nt withheld, positions 3322-4338]
GAGCTGGCCGAGAAGCTGGCCGGCCTGGACATCAACGGTGGAGCTAGCGGAAGCGGCTCGGTGACGGGTT
ATAGATTGTTCGAGGAGATTCTGTAGACGCGTTAAGTCGACAATCAACCTCTGGATTACAAAATTTGTGA
AAGATTGACTGGTATTCTTAACTATGTTGCTCCTTTTACGCTATGTGGATACGCTGCTTTAATGCCTTTG
TATCATGCTATTGCTTCCCGTATGGCTTTCATTTTCTCCTCCTTGTATAAATCCTGGTTGCTGTCTCTTT
ATGAGGAGTTGTGGCCCGTTGTCAGGCAACGTGGCGTGGTGTGCACTGTGTTTGCTGACGCAACCCCCAC
TGGTTGGGGCATTGCCACCACCTGTCAGCTCCTTTCCGGGACTTTCGCTTTCCCCCTCCCTATTGCCACG
GCGGAACTCATCGCCGCCTGCCTTGCCCGCTGCTGGACAGGGGCTCGGCTGTTGGGCACTGACAATTCCG
TGGTGTTGTCGGGGAAATCATCGTCCTTTCCTTGGCTGCTCGCCTGTGTTGCCACCTGGATTCTGCGCGG
GACGTCCTTCTGCTACGTCCCTTCGGCCCTCAATCCAGCGGACCTTCCTTCCCGCGGCCTGCTGCCGGCT
CTGCGGCCTCTTCCGCGTCTTCGCCTTCGCCCTCAGACGAGTCGGATCTCCCTTTGGGCCGCCTCCCCGC
GTCGACTTTAAGACCAATGACTTACAAGGCAGCTGTAGATCTTAGCCACTTTTTAAAAGAAAAGGGGGGA
CTGGAAGGGCTAATTCACTCCCAACGAAGACAAGATCTGCTTTTTGCTTGTACTGGGTCTCTCTGGTTAG
ACCAGATCTGAGCCTGGGAGCTCTCTGGCTAACTAGGGAACCCACTGCTTAAGCCTCAATAAAGCTTGCC
TTGAGTGCTTCAAGTAGTGTGTGCCCGTCTGTTGTGTGACTCTGGTAACTAGAGATCCCTCAGACCCTTT
TAGTCAGTGTGGAAAATCTCTAGCAGTACGTATAGTAGTTCATGTCATCTTATTATTCAGTATTTATAAC
TTGCAAAGAAATGAATATCAGAGAGTGAGAGGAACTTGTTTATTGCAGCTTATAATGGTTACAAATAAAG
CAATAGCATCACAAATTTCACAAATAAAGCATTTTTTTCACTGCATTCTAGTTGTGGTTTGTCCAAACTC
ATCAATGTATCTTATCATGTCTGGCTCTAGCTATCCCGCCCCTAACTCCGCCCATCCCGCCCCTAACTCC
GCCCAGTTCCGCCCATTCTCCGCCCCATGGCTGACTAATTTTTTTTATTTATGCAGAGGCCGAGGCCGCC
TCGGCCTCTGAGCTATTCCAGAAGTAGTGAGGAGGCTTTTTTGGAGGCCTAGGGACGTACCCAATTCGCC
CTATAGTGAGTCGTATTACGCGCGCTCACTGGCCGTCGTTTTACAACGTCGTGACTGGGAAAACCCTGGC
GTTACCCAACTTAATCGCCTTGCAGCACATCCCCCTTTCGCCAGCTGGCGTAATAGCGAAGAGGCCCGCA
CCGATCGCCCTTCCCAACAGTTGCGCAGCCTGAATGGCGAATGGG
[124 nt withheld, positions 5924-6047]
C
[91 nt withheld, positions 6049-6139]
A
[49 nt withheld, positions 6141-6189]
CCTTTGACGTTGGAGTCCACGTTCTTT
[37 nt withheld, positions 6217-6253]
ACCCTATCTCGGTCTATTCTTTTGATTTATAAGGGATTTTGCCGATTTCGGCCTATTGGTTAAAAAATGA
GCTGATTTAACAAAAATTTAACGCGAATTTTAACAAAATATTAACGCTTACAATTTAGGTGGCACTTTTC
GGGGAAATGTGCGCGGAACCCCTATTTGTTTATTTTTCTAAATACATTCAAATATGTATCCGCTCATGAG
ACAATAACCCTGATAAATGCTTCAATAATATTGAAAAAGGAAGAGTATGAGTATTCAACATTTCCGTGTC
GCCCTTATTCCCTTTTTTGCGGCATTTTGCCTTCCTGTTTTTGCTCACCCAGAAACGCTGGTGAAAGTAA
AAGATGCTGAAGATCAGTTGGGTGCACGAGTGGGTTACATCGAACTGGATCTCAACAGCGGTAAGATCCT
TGAGAGTTTTCGCCCCGAAGAACGTTTTCCAATGATGAGCACTTTTAAAGTTCTGCTATGTGGCGCGGTA
TTATCCCGTATTGACGCCGGGCAAGAGCAACTCGGTCGCCGCATACACTATTCTCAGAATGACTTGGTTG
AGTACTCACCAGTCACAGAAAAGCATCTTACGGATGGCATGACAGTAAGAGAATTATGCAGTGCTGCCAT
AACCATGAGTGATAACACTGCGGCCAACTTACTTCTGACAACGATCGGAGGACCGAAGGAGCTAACCGCT
TTTTTGCACAACATGGGGGATCATGTAACTCGCCTTGATCGTTGGGAACCGGAGCTGAATGAAGCCATAC
CAAACGACGAGCGTGACACCACGATGCCTGTAGCAATGGCAACAACGTTGCGCAAACTATTAACTGGCGA
ACTACTTACTCTAGCTTCCCGGCAACAATTAATAGACTGGATGGAGGCGGATAAAGTTGCAGGACCACTT
CTGCGCTCGGCCCTTCCGGCTGGCTGGTTTATTGCTGATAAATCTGGAGCCGGTGAGCGTGGGTCTCGCG
GTATCGTTGCAGCACTGGGGCCAGATGGTAAGCCCTCCCGTATCGTAGTTATCTACACGACGGGGAGTCA
GGCAACTATGGATGAACGAAATAGACAGATCGCTGAGATAGGTGCCTCACTGATTAAGCATTGGTAACTG
TCAGACCAAGTTTACTCATATATACTTTAGATTGATTTAAAACTTCATTTTTAATTTAAAAGGATCTAGG
TGAAGATCCTTTTTGATAATCTCATGACCAAAATCCCTTAACGTGAGTTTTCGTTCCACTGAGCGTCAGA
CCCCGTAGAAAAGATCAAAGGATCTTCTTGAGATCCTTTTTTTCTGCGCGTAATCTGCTGCTTGCAAACA
AAAAAACCACCGCTACCAGCGGTGGTTTGTTTGCCGGATCAAGAGCTACCAACTCTTTTTCCGAAGGTAA
CTGGCTTCAGCAGAGCGCAGATACCAAATACTGTTCTTCTAGTGTAGCCGTAGTTAGGCCACCACTTCAA
GAACTCTGTAGCACCGCCTACATACCTCGCTCTGCTAATCCTGTTACCAGTGGCTGCTGCCAGTGGCGAT
AAGTCGTGTCTTACCGGGTTGGACTCAAGACGATAGTTACCGGATAAGGCGCAGCGGTCGGGCTGAACGG
GGGGTTCGTGCACACAGCCCAGCTTGGAGCGAACGACCTACACCGAACTGAGATACCTACAGCGTGAGCT
ATGAGAAAGCGCCACGCTTCCCGAAGGGAGAAAGGCGGACAGGTATCCGGTAAGCGGCAGGGTCGGAACA
GGAGAGCGCACGAGGGAGCTTCCAGGGGGAAACGCCTGGTATCTTTATAGTCCTGTCGGGTTTCGCCACC
TCTGACTTGAGCGTCGATTTTTGTGATGCTCGTCAGGGGGGCGGAGCCTATGGAAAAACGCCAGCAACGC
GGCCTTTTTACGGTTCCTGGCCTTTTGCTGGCCTTTTGCTCACATGTTCTTTCCTGCGTTATCCCCTGAT
TCTGTGGATAACCGTATTACCGCCTTTGAGTGAGCTGATACCGCTCGCCGCAGCCGAACGACCGAGCGCA
GCGAGTCAGTGAGCGAGGAAGCGGAAGAGCGCCCAATACGCAAACCGCCTCTCCCCGCGCGTTGGCCGAT
TCATTAATGCAGCTGGCACGACAGGTTTCCCGACTGGAAAGCGGGCAGTGAGCGCAACGCAATTAATGTG
AGTTAGCTCACTCATTAGGCACCCCAGGCTTTACACTTTATGCTTCCGGCTCGTATGTTGTGTGGAATTG
TGAGCGGATAACAATTTCACACAGGAAACAGCTATGACCATGATTACGCCAAGCGCGCAATTAACCCTCA
CTAAAGGGAACAAAAGCTGGAGCTGCAAGC
